>Addgene plasmid #178073 | pACEBac1-NEDD1 | addgene full sequence | sequence record 353433 | Addgene NGS Result
ACCGGTTGACTTGGGTCAACTGTCAGACCAAGTTTACTCATATATACTTTAGATTGATTTAAAACTTCAT
TTTTAATTTAAAAGGATCTAGGTGAAGATCCTTTTTGATAATCTCATGACCAAAATCCCTTAACGTGAGT
TTTCGTTCCACTGAGCGTCAGACCCCGTAGAAAAGATCAAAGGATCTTCTTGAGATCCTTTTTTTCTGCG
CGTAATCTGCTGCTTGCAAACAAAAAAACCACCGCTACCAGCGGTGGTTTGTTTGCCGGATCAAGAGCTA
CCAACTCTTTTTCCGAAGGTAACTGGCTTCAGCAGAGCGCAGATACCAAATACTGTTCTTCTAGTGTAGC
CGTAGTTAGGCCACCACTTCAAGAACTCTGTAGCACCGCCTACATACCTCGCTCTGCTAATCCTGTTACC
AGTGGCTGCTGCCAGTGGCGATAAGTCGTGTCTTACCGGGTTGGACTCAAGACGATAGTTACCGGATAAG
GCGCAGCGGTCGGGCTGAACGGGGGGTTCGTGCACACAGCCCAGCTTGGAGCGAACGACCTACACCGAAC
TGAGATACCTACAGCGTGAGCTATGAGAAAGCGCCACGCTTCCCGAAGGGAGAAAGGCGGACAGGTATCC
GGTAAGCGGCAGGGTCGGAACAGGAGAGCGCACGAGGGAGCTTCCAGGGGGAAACGCCTGGTATCTTTAT
AGTCCTGTCGGGTTTCGCCACCTCTGACTTGAGCGTCGATTTTTGTGATGCTCGTCAGGGGGGCGGAGCC
TATGGAAAAACGCCAGCAACGCGGCCTTTTTACGGTTCCTGGCCTTTTGCTGGCCTTTTGCTCACATGTT
CTTTCCTGCGTTATCCCCTGATTGACTTGGGTCGCTCTTCCTGTGGATGCGCAGATGCCCTGCGTAAGCG
GGTGTGGGCGGACAATAAAGTCTTAAACTGAACAAAATAGATCTAAACTATGACAATAAAGTCTTAAACT
AGACAGAATAGTTGTAAACTGAAATCAGTCCAGTTATGCTGTGAAAAAGCATACTGGACTTTTGTTATGG
CTAAAGCAAACTCTTCATTTTCTGAAGTGCAAATTGCCCGTCGTATTAAAGAGGGGCGTGGCCAAGGGCA
TGTAAAGACTATATTCGCGGCGTTGTGACAATTTACCGAACAACTCCGCGGCCGGGAAGCCGATCTCGGC
TTGAACGAATTGTTAGGTGGCGGTACTTGGGTCGATATCAAAGTGCATCACTTCTTCCCGTATGCCCAAC
TTTGTATAGAGAGCCACTGCGGGATCGTCACCGTAATCTGCTTGCACGTAGATCACATAAGCACCAAGCG
CGTTGGCCTCATGCTTGAGGAGATTGATGAGCGCGGTGGCAATGCCCTGCCTCCGGTGCTCGCCGGAGAC
TGCGAGATCATAGATATAGATCTCACTACGCGGCTGCTCAAACTTGGGCAGAACGTAAGCCGCGAGAGCG
CCAACAACCGCTTCTTGGTCGAAGGCAGCAAGCGCGATGAATGTCTTACTACGGAGCAAGTTCCCGAGGT
AATCGGAGTCCGGCTGATGTTGGGAGTAGGTGGCTACGTCTCCGAACTCACGACCGAAAAGATCAAGAGC
AGCCCGCATGGATTTGACTTGGTCAGGGCCGAGCCTACATGTGCGAATGATGCCCATACTTGAGCCACCT
AACTTTGTTTTAGGGCGACTGCCCTGCTGCGTAACATCGTTGCTGCTCCATAACATCAAACATCGACCCA
CGGCGTAACGCGCTTGCTGCTTGGATGCCCGAGGCATAGACTGTACAAAAAAACAGTCATAACAAGCCAT
GAAAACCGCCACTGCGCCGTTACCACCGCTGCGTTCGGTCAAGGTTCTGGACCAGTTGCGTGAGCGCATA
CGCTACTTGCATTACAGTTTACGAACCGAACAGGCTTATGTCAACTGGGTTCGTGCCTTCATCCGTTTCC
ACGGTGTGCGTCACCCGGCAACCTTGGGCAGCAGCGAAGTCGCCATAACTTCGTATAGCATACATTATAC
GAAGTTATCTGTAACTATAACGGTCCTAAGGTAGCGAGTTTAAACACTAGTATCGATTCGCGACCTACTC
CGGAATATTAATAGATCATGGAGATAATTAAAATGATAACCATCTCGCAAATAAATAAGTATTTTACTGT
TTTCGTAACAGTTTTGTAATAAAAAAACCTATAAATATTCCGGATTATTCATACCGTCCCACCATCGGGC
GCGGATCCCGGTCCGAAGCGCGCGGAATTCAAAGGCCTACGTCGACATGCATTTTACAGGCGCAGTCATG
CAGGAAAACCTCAGATTTGCTTCATCAGGAGATGATATTAAAATATGGGATGCTTCATCTATGACATTGG
TGGATAAATTCAACCCACACACATCACCACATGGAATCAGCTCAATATGTTGGAGCAGCAATAATAACTT
TTTAGTAACAGCATCTTCCAGTGGCGACAAAATAGTTGTCTCAAGTTGCAAATGTAAACCTGTTCCACTT
TTAGAGCTTGCTGAAGGGCAAAAGCAGACATGTGTCAATTTAAATTCTACATCTATGTATTTGGTAAGCG
GAGGCCTAAATAACACTGTTAATATTTGGGATTTAAAATCAAAAAGAGTTCATCGATCTCTTAAGGATCA
TAAAGATCAAGTAACTTGTGTAACATACAATTGGAATGATTGCTACATTGCTTCTGGATCTCTTAGTGGT
GAAATTATTTTACACAGTGTAACCACTAATTTATCTAGTACTCCTTTTGGCCATGGTAGTAACCAGTCTG
TTCGGCACTTGAAGTACTCCTTGTTTAAGAAATCACTACTGGGCAGTGTTTCGGATAATGGAATAGTAAC
TCTCTGGGATGTAAATAGTCAGAGTCCATACCATAACTTTGACAGTGTACACAAAGCTCCAGCGTCAGGC
ATCTGTTTTTCTCCTGTCAATGAATTGCTCTTTGTAACTATAGGCTTGGATAAAAGAATCATCCTCTATG
ACACTTCAAGTAAGAAGCTAGTGAAAACTTTAGTGGCTGACACTCCTCTAACTGCGGTAGATTTCATGCC
TGATGGAGCCACTTTGGCTATTGGATCTTCCCGGGGGAAAATATATCAATATGATTTAAGAATGTTGAAA
TCACCAGTTAAGACCATCAGTGCTCACAAGACATCTGTGCAGTGTATAGCATTTCAGTACTCCACTGTTC
TTACTAAGTCAAGTTTAAATAAAGGCTGTTCAAATAAGCCCACAACAGTGAACAAACGAAGTGTTAATGT
GAATGCTGCTAGTGGAGGAGTTCAGAATTCCGGAATTGTCAGAGAAGCACCTGCCACGTCCATTGCCACA
GTTCTACCACAACCTATGACATCAGCTATGGGGAAAGGAACAGTTGCTGTTCAAGAAAAAGCAGGTTTGC
CTCGAAGCATAAACACAGACACTTTATCTAAGGAAACAGACAGTGGAAAAAATCAGGATTTCTCCAGCTT
TGATGATACTGGGAAAAGTAGTTTAGGTGACATGTTCTCACCTATCAGAGATGATGCTGTAGTTAACAAG
GGAAGTGATGAGTCCATAGGCAAAGGAGATGGCTTTGACTTTCTACCGCAGTTGAACTCAGTGTTTCCTC
CAAGAAAAAATCCAGTAACTTCAAGTACTTCAGTATTGCATTCTAGTCCTCTTAATGTTTTTATGGGATC
TCCAGGGAAAGAGGAAAATGAAAACCGTGATCTAACAGCTGAGTCTAAGAAAATATATATGGGAAAACAG
GAATCTAAAGACTCCTTCAAACAGTTAGCAAAGTTGGTCACATCTGGTGCTGAAAGTGGAAATCTAAATA
CCTCTCCATCATCTAACCAAACAAGAAATTCTGAGAAATTTGAAAAGCCAGAGAATGAAATTGAAGCCCA
GTTGATATGTGAACCCCCAATCAATGGATCCTCAACTCCAAATCCAAAGATAGCATCTTCTGTCACTGCT
GGAGTTGCCAGTTCACTCTCAGAAAAAATAGCCGACAGCATTGGAAATAACCGGCAAAATGCACCATTGA
CTTCCATTCAAATTCGTTTTATTCAGAACATGATACAGGAAACGTTGGATGACTTTAGAGAAGCATGCCA
TAGGGACATTGTGAATTTGCAAGTGGAGATGATTAAACAGTTTCATATGCAACTGAATGAAATGCATTCT
TTGCTGGAAAGATACTCAGTGAATGAAGGTTTAGTGGCTGAAATTGAAAGACTACGAGAAGAAAACAAAA
GATTACGGGCCCACTTTTGATCTAGAGCCTGCAGTCTCGACAAGCTTGTCGAGAAGTACTAGAGGATCAT
AATCAGCCATACCACATTTGTAGAGGTTTTACTTGCTTTAAAAAACCTCCCACACCTCCCCCTGAACCTG
AAACATAAAATGAATGCAATTGTTGTTGTTAACTTGTTTATTGCAGCTTATAATGGTTACAAATAAAGCA
ATAGCATCACAAATTTCACAAATAAAGCATTTTTTTCACTGCATTCTAGTTGTGGTTTGTCCAAACTCAT
CAATGTATCTTATCATGTCTGGATCTGATCACTGCTTGAGCCTAGAAGATCCGGCTGCTAACAAAGCCCG
AAAGGAAGCTGAGTTGGCTGCTGCCACCGCTGAGCAATAACTATCATAACCCCTAGGGTATACCCATCTA
ATTGGAACCAGATAAGTGAAATCTAGTTCCAAACTATTTTGTCATTTTTAATTTTCGTATTAGCTTACGA
CGCTACACCCAGTTCCCATCTATTTTGTCACTCTTCCCTAAATAATCCTTAAAAACTCCATTTCCACCCC
TCCCAGTTCCCAACTATTTTGTCCGCCCACA
Features (pLannotate 1.2.2; 11 found; start..end, strand, type, name):
    190..778     +  rep_origin     ori: high-copy-number ColE1/pMB1/pBR322/pUC origin of replication
    913..1136    -  mobile_element Tn7R: mini-Tn7 element (right end of the Tn7 transposon) Tn7
   1203..1736    -  CDS            GmR: gentamycin acetyltransferase; aacC1; confers resistance to gentamycin
   1906..1934    -  promoter       Pc promoter: intI1 (promoter lies within the coding sequence); class 1 integron promoter
   2005..2038    +  protein_bind   loxP: Cre-mediated recombination occurs in the 8-bp core sequence (GCATACAT). Cre recombinase
   2115..2206    +  promoter       polyhedrin promoter: polh from Autographa californica; promoter for the baculovirus polyhedrin gene
   2308..4287    +  CDS            NEDD1: NEDD1_HUMAN - Experimental evidence at protein level: Swiss-Prot protein existence level 1. Required for mitosis progression. Promotes the nucleation of microtubules from the spindle. From Homo sapiens (Human).
   4335..4418    +  CDS            large T antigen (fragment): large T antigen from SV40 (simian virus 40)
   4441..4575    +  polyA_signal   SV40 poly(A) signal: SV40 polyadenylation signal
   4604..4653    +  CDS            SET1 (fragment): solubility-enhancement tag derived from T7 phage gene 10B
   4696..4861    -  mobile_element Tn7L: mini-Tn7 element (left end of the Tn7 transposon) Tn7
