[The description below was written by a language model from this plasmid's Addgene catalogue record and pLannotate feature annotations shown in this document.]
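Description:
pACEBac1-NEDD1 is an insect-cell expression plasmid built on the pACEBac1 backbone, an acceptor-type baculovirus transfer vector. It carries human NEDD1 (also known as GCP-WD or TUBGCP7), a protein required for mitotic progression that promotes microtubule nucleation from the spindle. In bacteria the plasmid replicates from a high-copy ColE1/pUC-type origin and is selected with gentamicin, conferred by the aacC1 acetyltransferase gene driven by a class 1 integron Pc promoter. The catalogue lists a total size of 4880 bp, while the sequenced record is 4,861 nt. The insert is listed as 2004 bp, and the annotated NEDD1 coding match spans a slightly shorter interval.

The expression cassette places NEDD1 downstream of the Autographa californica polyhedrin promoter, a very late baculoviral promoter that gives strong expression in infected insect cells, and ends in an SV40 polyadenylation signal. The short annotated large T antigen fragment next to this signal is most likely part of the SV40 terminator region rather than a functional coding sequence. The small SET1 fragment downstream likewise looks like an incidental match. No epitope or affinity tag on NEDD1 is recorded.

The gentamicin marker and expression cassette lie between the Tn7R and Tn7L ends, forming a mini-Tn7 element that can be transposed into a bacmid to generate recombinant baculovirus. A single loxP site upstream of the promoter permits Cre-mediated fusion with compatible donor plasmids for assembling multigene constructs. The stated purpose is NEDD1 production in insect cells, and the associated work concerns biochemical reconstitution of the human gamma-tubulin ring complex.
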