Addgene plasmid #178073: pACEBac1-NEDD1
Purpose: Insect cell expression of NEDD1
Depositing lab: Tarun Kapoor. Depositing organization: Rockefeller University. Publication: Biochemical reconstitutions reveal principles of human gamma-TuRC assembly and function. Wieczorek M, Ti SC, Urnavicius L, Molloy KR, Aher A, Chait BT, Kapoor TM. J Cell Biol. 2021 Mar 1;220(3). pii: 211719. doi: 10.1083/jcb.202009146. PubMed 33496729.
Backbone
  Vector backbone: pACEBac1
  Backbone manufacturer: Geneva Biotech
  Total vector size (bp): 4880
  Vector type: Insect Expression
Growth in bacteria
  Bacterial resistance: Gentamicin, 10 μg/mL
  Growth temperature: 37°C
  Growth strain: DH5alpha
  Copy number: Unknown
Gene/Insert
  Gene/Insert name: NEDD1
  Species: H. sapiens (human)
  Insert size (bp): 2004
  Entrez Gene: NEDD1 (a.k.a. GCP-WD, TUBGCP7)
Resource information
  A portion of this plasmid was derived from a plasmid made by: Originally published in Luders et al., 2006 and received from Dr. Jens Luders (Institute for Research in Biomedicine, Barcelona, Spain)
Terms and licenses: Academic/Nonprofit Terms; Industry Terms: Not Available to Industry
How to cite: pACEBac1-NEDD1 was a gift from Tarun Kapoor (Addgene plasmid # 178073 ; http://n2t.net/addgene:178073 ; RRID:Addgene_178073)
